Addgene plasmid #77808: MPP2 gRNA (BRDN0001147604)
Purpose: 3rd generation lentiviral gRNA plasmid targeting human MPP2
Depositing lab: John Doench & David Root. Depositing organization: Broad Institute. Publication: Optimized sgRNA design to maximize activity and minimize off-target effects of CRISPR-Cas9. Doench JG, Fusi N, Sullender M, Hegde M, Vaimberg EW, Donovan KF, Smith I, Tothova Z, Wilen C, Orchard R, Virgin HW, Listgarten J, Root DE. Nat Biotechnol. 2016 Jan 18. doi: 10.1038/nbt.3437. PubMed 26780180.
Backbone
  Vector backbone: lentiGuide-Puro
  Backbone manufacturer: Zhang Lab (Addgene plasmid # 52963)
  Vector type: Mammalian Expression, Lentiviral, CRISPR
  Selectable markers: Puromycin
Growth in bacteria
  Bacterial resistance: Ampicillin, 100 μg/mL
  Growth temperature: 37°C
  Growth strain: DH5alpha
  Copy number: High Copy
Gene/Insert
  Gene/Insert name: MPP2 (alt names: MPP2; NM_001278370.1)
  gRNA/shRNA sequence: CCAGGGTGTAACGTTCCGCG
  Species: H. sapiens (human)
  Entrez Gene: MPP2 (a.k.a. DLG2)
  Promoter: hU6
  Cloning method: Unknown
  Sequencing primers: 5′ U6-F; 3′ pS2-R
Terms and licenses: Academic/Nonprofit Terms; Industry Terms: Not Available to Industry
Depositor comments: The gRNA was designed to target the following Genbank reference sequence(s): NM_001278370.1,NM_001278371.1,NM_001278372.1,NM_001278373.1,NM_001278374.1,NM_001278375.1,NM_001278376.2,NM_001278381.1,NM_005374.4. Note that this plasmid does NOT contain Cas9. It should be used in conjunction with lentiCas9-Blast (Addgene #52962) or otherwise with cell lines already expressing Cas9. Browse the full kinome gRNA library at http://www.addgene.org/pooled-library/broadgpp-human-kinome/ or visit http://www.broadinstitute.org/rnai/public/ for detailed protocols and information.
How to cite: MPP2 gRNA (BRDN0001147604) was a gift from John Doench & David Root (Addgene plasmid # 77808 ; http://n2t.net/addgene:77808 ; RRID:Addgene_77808)
