[The description below was written by a language model from this plasmid's Addgene catalogue record and pLannotate feature annotations shown in this document.]
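Description:
MPP2 gRNA (BRDN0001147604) is a third-generation lentiviral CRISPR guide plasmid built on the lentiGuide-Puro backbone and designed to target human MPP2 (also known as DLG2). The guide was designed against multiple MPP2 RefSeq transcript variants. It is propagated in E. coli as a high-copy plasmid through a ColE1/pUC-type origin with ampicillin selection (AmpR), and the backbone also carries an f1 origin, an SV40 origin and residual lac/T7/T3 cloning-vector elements.

The viral genome is driven by an RSV promoter fused to a truncated HIV-1 5' LTR, which makes transcription of the packaged RNA Tat-independent. This is followed by the Ψ packaging signal with a partial gag sequence, the Rev response element for nuclear export of the unspliced genome, and a cPPT/CTS. A self-inactivating ΔU3 3' LTR closes the genome, with an SV40 polyadenylation signal just downstream. Within this frame, a human U6 RNA polymerase III promoter expresses the MPP2-specific spacer joined to the Streptococcus pyogenes Cas9 gRNA scaffold. A separate cassette uses the EF-1α core promoter with its intron A to express puromycin N-acetyltransferase, followed by a WPRE to enhance transcript expression, allowing puromycin selection of transduced mammalian cells.

The plasmid does not encode Cas9, so it must be used with a separate Cas9 vector such as lentiCas9-Blast, or in cells that already express Cas9. It belongs to a human kinome gRNA collection associated with work on optimised sgRNA design. It is suited to knocking out MPP2 by stable lentiviral delivery of the guide.
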