Features (pLannotate 1.2.2; 29 found; start..end, strand, type, name):
     14..80      +  CDS            small t antigen (fragment): SV40 (simian virus 40) small t antigen
    106..317     +  promoter       EF-1α core promoter: core promoter for human elongation factor EF-1α
    318..1256    +  intron         EF-1α intron A: intron upstream of the start codon of human EF-1α
   1278..1877    +  CDS            PuroR (fragment): puromycin N-acetyltransferase; pac from Streptomyces; confers resistance to puromycin
   1893..2481    +  misc_feature   WPRE: woodchuck hepatitis virus posttranscriptional regulatory element
   2532..2551    +  misc_feature   cPPT/CTS (fragment): central polypurine tract and central termination sequence of HIV-1
   2553..2786    +  LTR            3' LTR (ΔU3): self-inactivating 3' long terminal repeat (LTR) from HIV-1
   2864..2985    +  polyA_signal   SV40 poly(A) signal: SV40 polyadenylation signal
   3025..3160    +  rep_origin     SV40 ori: SV40 origin of replication
   3181..3199    -  promoter       T7 promoter: promoter for bacteriophage T7 RNA polymerase
   3207..3362    +  CDS            lacZα (fragment): LacZα fragment of β-galactosidase; lacZ fragment
   3367..3795    +  rep_origin     f1 ori (sequence partly withheld): f1 bacteriophage origin of replication; arrow indicates direction of (+) strand synthesis
   3848..3952    +  promoter       AmpR promoter: bla
   3953..4813    +  CDS            AmpR: β-lactamase; bla; confers resistance to ampicillin, carbenicillin, and related antibiotics
   4984..5572    +  rep_origin     ori: high-copy-number ColE1/pMB1/pBR322/pUC origin of replication
   5755..5847    +  CDS            lacI (fragment): lac repressor; lacI; The lac repressor binds to the lac operator to inhibit transcription in E. coli. This inhibition can be relieved by adding lactose or isopropyl-β-D-thiogalactopyranoside (IPTG).
   5860..5881    +  protein_bind   CAP binding site: CAP binding activates transcription in the presence of cAMP. E. coli catabolite activator protein
   5896..5926    +  promoter       lac promoter: promoter for the E. coli lac operon
   5934..5950    +  protein_bind   lac operator: The lac repressor binds to the lac operator to inhibit transcription in E. coli. This inhibition can be relieved by adding lactose or isopropyl-β-D-thiogalactopyranoside (IPTG). lac repressor encoded by lacI
   5995..6013    +  promoter       T3 promoter: promoter for bacteriophage T3 RNA polymerase
   6041..6267    +  promoter       RSV promoter: Rous sarcoma virus enhancer/promoter
   6268..6448    +  LTR            5' LTR (truncated): truncated 5' long terminal repeat (LTR) from HIV-1
   6495..6620    +  misc_feature   HIV-1 Ψ: packaging signal of human immunodeficiency virus type 1
   6604..6967    +  CDS            HIV-1 gag (fragment): gag protein from human immunodeficiency virus 1; gag
   7113..7346    +  misc_feature   RRE: The Rev response element (RRE) of HIV-1 allows for Rev-dependent mRNA export from the nucleus to the cytoplasm.
   7723..7749    +  CDS            Rev (fragment): human immunodeficiency virus 1 (HIV-1) Rev protein; rev; enhances nuclear export of unspliced and incompletely spliced viral mRNAs
   7753..7993    +  promoter       U6 promoter: RNA polymerase III promoter for human U6 snRNA
   8023..8098    +  misc_RNA       gRNA scaffold: guide RNA scaffold for the Streptococcus pyogenes CRISPR/Cas9 system
   8154..8271    +  misc_feature   cPPT/CTS: central polypurine tract and central termination sequence of HIV-1
>Addgene plasmid #77808 | MPP2 gRNA (BRDN0001147604) | addgene full sequence | sequence record 188450 | Addgene Assembled Sequence
CCCGGGTGCAAAGATGGATAAAGTTTTAAACAGAGAGGAATCTTTGCAGCTAATGGACCTTCTAGGTCTT
GAAAGGAGTGGGAATTGGCTCCGGTGCCCGTCAGTGGGCAGAGCGCACATCGCCCACAGTCCCCGAGAAG
TTGGGGGGAGGGGTCGGCAATTGATCCGGTGCCTAGAGAAGGTGGCGCGGGGTAAACTGGGAAAGTGATG
TCGTGTACTGGCTCCGCCTTTTTCCCGAGGGTGGGGGAGAACCGTATATAAGTGCAGTAGTCGCCGTGAA
CGTTCTTTTTCGCAACGGGTTTGCCGCCAGAACACAGGTAAGTGCCGTGTGTGGTTCCCGCGGGCCTGGC
CTCTTTACGGGTTATGGCCCTTGCGTGCCTTGAATTACTTCCACCTGGCTGCAGTACGTGATTCTTGATC
CCGAGCTTCGGGTTGGAAGTGGGTGGGAGAGTTCGAGGCCTTGCGCTTAAGGAGCCCCTTCGCCTCGTGC
TTGAGTTGAGGCCTGGCCTGGGCGCTGGGGCCGCCGCGTGCGAATCTGGTGGCACCTTCGCGCCTGTCTC
GCTGCTTTCGATAAGTCTCTAGCCATTTAAAATTTTTGATGACCTGCTGCGACGCTTTTTTTCTGGCAAG
ATAGTCTTGTAAATGCGGGCCAAGATCTGCACACTGGTATTTCGGTTTTTGGGGCCGCGGGCGGCGACGG
GGCCCGTGCGTCCCAGCGCACATGTTCGGCGAGGCGGGGCCTGCGAGCGCGGCCACCGAGAATCGGACGG
GGGTAGTCTCAAGCTGGCCGGCCTGCTCTGGTGCCTGGCCTCGCGCCGCCGTGTATCGCCCCGCCCTGGG
CGGCAAGGCTGGCCCGGTCGGCACCAGTTGCGTGAGCGGAAAGATGGCCGCTTCCCGGCCCTGCTGCAGG
GAGCTCAAAATGGAGGACGCGGCGCTCGGGAGAGCGGGCGGGTGAGTCACCCACACAAAGGAAAAGGGCC
TTTCCGTCCTCAGCCGTCGCTTCATGTGACTCCACGGAGTACCGGGCGCCGTCCAGGCACCTCGATTAGT
TCTCGAGCTTTTGGAGTACGTCGTCTTTAGGTTGGGGGGAGGGGTTTTATGCGATGGAGTTTCCCCACAC
TGAGTGGGTGGAGACTGAAGTTAGGCCAGCTTGGCACTTGATGTAATTCTCCTTGGAATTTGCCCTTTTT
GAGTTTGGATCTTGGTTCATTCTCAAGCCTCAGACAGTGGTTCAAAGTTTTTTTCTTCCATTTCAGGTGT
CGTGACGTACGGCCACCATGACCGAGTACAAGCCCACGGTGCGCCTCGCCACCCGCGACGACGTCCCCAG
GGCCGTACGCACCCTCGCCGCCGCGTTCGCCGACTACCCCGCCACGCGCCACACCGTCGATCCGGACCGC
CACATCGAGCGGGTCACCGAGCTGCAAGAACTCTTCCTCACGCGCGTCGGGCTCGACATCGGCAAGGTGT
GGGTCGCGGACGACGGCGCCGCCGTGGCGGTCTGGACCACGCCGGAGAGCGTCGAAGCGGGGGCGGTGTT
CGCCGAGATCGGCCCGCGCATGGCCGAGTTGAGCGGTTCCCGGCTGGCCGCGCAGCAACAGATGGAAGGC
CTCCTGGCGCCGCACCGGCCCAAGGAGCCCGCGTGGTTCCTGGCCACCGTCGGAGTCTCGCCCGACCACC
AGGGCAAGGGTCTGGGCAGCGCCGTCGTGCTCCCCGGAGTGGAGGCGGCCGAGCGCGCCGGGGTGCCCGC
CTTCCTGGAGACCTCCGCGCCCCGCAACCTCCCCTTCTACGAGCGGCTCGGCTTCACCGTCACCGCCGAC
GTCGAGGTGCCCGAAGGACCGCGCACCTGGTGCATGACCCGCAAGCCCGGTGCCTGAACGCGTTAAGTCG
ACAATCAACCTCTGGATTACAAAATTTGTGAAAGATTGACTGGTATTCTTAACTATGTTGCTCCTTTTAC
GCTATGTGGATACGCTGCTTTAATGCCTTTGTATCATGCTATTGCTTCCCGTATGGCTTTCATTTTCTCC
TCCTTGTATAAATCCTGGTTGCTGTCTCTTTATGAGGAGTTGTGGCCCGTTGTCAGGCAACGTGGCGTGG
TGTGCACTGTGTTTGCTGACGCAACCCCCACTGGTTGGGGCATTGCCACCACCTGTCAGCTCCTTTCCGG
GACTTTCGCTTTCCCCCTCCCTATTGCCACGGCGGAACTCATCGCCGCCTGCCTTGCCCGCTGCTGGACA
GGGGCTCGGCTGTTGGGCACTGACAATTCCGTGGTGTTGTCGGGGAAATCATCGTCCTTTCCTTGGCTGC
TCGCCTGTGTTGCCACCTGGATTCTGCGCGGGACGTCCTTCTGCTACGTCCCTTCGGCCCTCAATCCAGC
GGACCTTCCTTCCCGCGGCCTGCTGCCGGCTCTGCGGCCTCTTCCGCGTCTTCGCCTTCGCCCTCAGACG
AGTCGGATCTCCCTTTGGGCCGCCTCCCCGCGTCGACTTTAAGACCAATGACTTACAAGGCAGCTGTAGA
TCTTAGCCACTTTTTAAAAGAAAAGGGGGGACTGGAAGGGCTAATTCACTCCCAACGAAGACAAGATCTG
CTTTTTGCTTGTACTGGGTCTCTCTGGTTAGACCAGATCTGAGCCTGGGAGCTCTCTGGCTAACTAGGGA
ACCCACTGCTTAAGCCTCAATAAAGCTTGCCTTGAGTGCTTCAAGTAGTGTGTGCCCGTCTGTTGTGTGA
CTCTGGTAACTAGAGATCCCTCAGACCCTTTTAGTCAGTGTGGAAAATCTCTAGCAGTACGTATAGTAGT
TCATGTCATCTTATTATTCAGTATTTATAACTTGCAAAGAAATGAATATCAGAGAGTGAGAGGAACTTGT
TTATTGCAGCTTATAATGGTTACAAATAAAGCAATAGCATCACAAATTTCACAAATAAAGCATTTTTTTC
ACTGCATTCTAGTTGTGGTTTGTCCAAACTCATCAATGTATCTTATCATGTCTGGCTCTAGCTATCCCGC
CCCTAACTCCGCCCATCCCGCCCCTAACTCCGCCCAGTTCCGCCCATTCTCCGCCCCATGGCTGACTAAT
TTTTTTTATTTATGCAGAGGCCGAGGCCGCCTCGGCCTCTGAGCTATTCCAGAAGTAGTGAGGAGGCTTT
TTTGGAGGCCTAGGGACGTACCCAATTCGCCCTATAGTGAGTCGTATTACGCGCGCTCACTGGCCGTCGT
TTTACAACGTCGTGACTGGGAAAACCCTGGCGTTACCCAACTTAATCGCCTTGCAGCACATCCCCCTTTC
GCCAGCTGGCGTAATAGCGAAGAGGCCCGCACCGATCGCCCTTCCCAACAGTTGCGCAGCCTGAATGGCG
AATGGG
[124 nt withheld, positions 3367-3490]
C
[91 nt withheld, positions 3492-3582]
A
[49 nt withheld, positions 3584-3632]
CCTTTGACGTTGGAGTCCACGTTCTTT
[37 nt withheld, positions 3660-3696]
ACCCTATCTCGGTCTATTCTTTTGATTTATAAGGGATTTTGCCGATTTCGGCCTATTGGTTAAAAAATGA
GCTGATTTAACAAAAATTTAACGCGAATTTTAACAAAATATTAACGCTTACAATTTAGGTGGCACTTTTC
GGGGAAATGTGCGCGGAACCCCTATTTGTTTATTTTTCTAAATACATTCAAATATGTATCCGCTCATGAG
ACAATAACCCTGATAAATGCTTCAATAATATTGAAAAAGGAAGAGTATGAGTATTCAACATTTCCGTGTC
GCCCTTATTCCCTTTTTTGCGGCATTTTGCCTTCCTGTTTTTGCTCACCCAGAAACGCTGGTGAAAGTAA
AAGATGCTGAAGATCAGTTGGGTGCACGAGTGGGTTACATCGAACTGGATCTCAACAGCGGTAAGATCCT
TGAGAGTTTTCGCCCCGAAGAACGTTTTCCAATGATGAGCACTTTTAAAGTTCTGCTATGTGGCGCGGTA
TTATCCCGTATTGACGCCGGGCAAGAGCAACTCGGTCGCCGCATACACTATTCTCAGAATGACTTGGTTG
AGTACTCACCAGTCACAGAAAAGCATCTTACGGATGGCATGACAGTAAGAGAATTATGCAGTGCTGCCAT
AACCATGAGTGATAACACTGCGGCCAACTTACTTCTGACAACGATCGGAGGACCGAAGGAGCTAACCGCT
TTTTTGCACAACATGGGGGATCATGTAACTCGCCTTGATCGTTGGGAACCGGAGCTGAATGAAGCCATAC
CAAACGACGAGCGTGACACCACGATGCCTGTAGCAATGGCAACAACGTTGCGCAAACTATTAACTGGCGA
ACTACTTACTCTAGCTTCCCGGCAACAATTAATAGACTGGATGGAGGCGGATAAAGTTGCAGGACCACTT
CTGCGCTCGGCCCTTCCGGCTGGCTGGTTTATTGCTGATAAATCTGGAGCCGGTGAGCGTGGGTCTCGCG
GTATCATTGCAGCACTGGGGCCAGATGGTAAGCCCTCCCGTATCGTAGTTATCTACACGACGGGGAGTCA
GGCAACTATGGATGAACGAAATAGACAGATCGCTGAGATAGGTGCCTCACTGATTAAGCATTGGTAACTG
TCAGACCAAGTTTACTCATATATACTTTAGATTGATTTAAAACTTCATTTTTAATTTAAAAGGATCTAGG
TGAAGATCCTTTTTGATAATCTCATGACCAAAATCCCTTAACGTGAGTTTTCGTTCCACTGAGCGTCAGA
CCCCGTAGAAAAGATCAAAGGATCTTCTTGAGATCCTTTTTTTCTGCGCGTAATCTGCTGCTTGCAAACA
AAAAAACCACCGCTACCAGCGGTGGTTTGTTTGCCGGATCAAGAGCTACCAACTCTTTTTCCGAAGGTAA
CTGGCTTCAGCAGAGCGCAGATACCAAATACTGTTCTTCTAGTGTAGCCGTAGTTAGGCCACCACTTCAA
GAACTCTGTAGCACCGCCTACATACCTCGCTCTGCTAATCCTGTTACCAGTGGCTGCTGCCAGTGGCGAT
AAGTCGTGTCTTACCGGGTTGGACTCAAGACGATAGTTACCGGATAAGGCGCAGCGGTCGGGCTGAACGG
GGGGTTCGTGCACACAGCCCAGCTTGGAGCGAACGACCTACACCGAACTGAGATACCTACAGCGTGAGCT
ATGAGAAAGCGCCACGCTTCCCGAAGGGAGAAAGGCGGACAGGTATCCGGTAAGCGGCAGGGTCGGAACA
GGAGAGCGCACGAGGGAGCTTCCAGGGGGAAACGCCTGGTATCTTTATAGTCCTGTCGGGTTTCGCCACC
TCTGACTTGAGCGTCGATTTTTGTGATGCTCGTCAGGGGGGCGGAGCCTATGGAAAAACGCCAGCAACGC
GGCCTTTTTACGGTTCCTGGCCTTTTGCTGGCCTTTTGCTCACATGTTCTTTCCTGCGTTATCCCCTGAT
TCTGTGGATAACCGTATTACCGCCTTTGAGTGAGCTGATACCGCTCGCCGCAGCCGAACGACCGAGCGCA
GCGAGTCAGTGAGCGAGGAAGCGGAAGAGCGCCCAATACGCAAACCGCCTCTCCCCGCGCGTTGGCCGAT
TCATTAATGCAGCTGGCACGACAGGTTTCCCGACTGGAAAGCGGGCAGTGAGCGCAACGCAATTAATGTG
AGTTAGCTCACTCATTAGGCACCCCAGGCTTTACACTTTATGCTTCCGGCTCGTATGTTGTGTGGAATTG
TGAGCGGATAACAATTTCACACAGGAAACAGCTATGACCATGATTACGCCAAGCGCGCAATTAACCCTCA
CTAAAGGGAACAAAAGCTGGAGCTGCAAGCTTAATGTAGTCTTATGCAATACTCTTGTAGTCTTGCAACA
TGGTAACGATGAGTTAGCAACATGCCTTACAAGGAGAGAAAAAGCACCGTGCATGCCGATTGGTGGAAGT
AAGGTGGTACGATCGTGCCTTATTAGGAAGGCAACAGACGGGTCTGACATGGATTGGACGAACCACTGAA
TTGCCGCATTGCAGAGATATTGTATTTAAGTGCCTAGCTCGATACATAAACGGGTCTCTCTGGTTAGACC
AGATCTGAGCCTGGGAGCTCTCTGGCTAACTAGGGAACCCACTGCTTAAGCCTCAATAAAGCTTGCCTTG
AGTGCTTCAAGTAGTGTGTGCCCGTCTGTTGTGTGACTCTGGTAACTAGAGATCCCTCAGACCCTTTTAG
TCAGTGTGGAAAATCTCTAGCAGTGGCGCCCGAACAGGGACTTGAAAGCGAAAGGGAAACCAGAGGAGCT
CTCTCGACGCAGGACTCGGCTTGCTGAAGCGCGCACGGCAAGAGGCGAGGGGCGGCGACTGGTGAGTACG
CCAAAAATTTTGACTAGCGGAGGCTAGAAGGAGAGAGATGGGTGCGAGAGCGTCAGTATTAAGCGGGGGA
GAATTAGATCGCGATGGGAAAAAATTCGGTTAAGGCCAGGGGGAAAGAAAAAATATAAATTAAAACATAT
AGTATGGGCAAGCAGGGAGCTAGAACGATTCGCAGTTAATCCTGGCCTGTTAGAAACATCAGAAGGCTGT
AGACAAATACTGGGACAGCTACAACCATCCCTTCAGACAGGATCAGAAGAACTTAGATCATTATATAATA
CAGTAGCAACCCTCTATTGTGTGCATCAAAGGATAGAGATAAAAGACACCAAGGAAGCTTTAGACAAGAT
AGAGGAAGAGCAAAACAAAAGTAAGACCACCGCACAGCAAGCGGCCGCTGATCTTCAGACCTGGAGGAGG
AGATATGAGGGACAATTGGAGAAGTGAATTATATAAATATAAAGTAGTAAAAATTGAACCATTAGGAGTA
GCACCCACCAAGGCAAAGAGAAGAGTGGTGCAGAGAGAAAAAAGAGCAGTGGGAATAGGAGCTTTGTTCC
TTGGGTTCTTGGGAGCAGCAGGAAGCACTATGGGCGCAGCGTCAATGACGCTGACGGTACAGGCCAGACA
ATTATTGTCTGGTATAGTGCAGCAGCAGAACAATTTGCTGAGGGCTATTGAGGCGCAACAGCATCTGTTG
CAACTCACAGTCTGGGGCATCAAGCAGCTCCAGGCAAGAATCCTGGCTGTGGAAAGATACCTAAAGGATC
AACAGCTCCTGGGGATTTGGGGTTGCTCTGGAAAACTCATTTGCACCACTGCTGTGCCTTGGAATGCTAG
TTGGAGTAATAAATCTCTGGAACAGATTTGGAATCACACGACCTGGATGGAGTGGGACAGAGAAATTAAC
AATTACACAAGCTTAATACACTCCTTAATTGAAGAATCGCAAAACCAGCAAGAAAAGAATGAACAAGAAT
TATTGGAATTAGATAAATGGGCAAGTTTGTGGAATTGGTTTAACATAACAAATTGGCTGTGGTATATAAA
ATTATTCATAATGATAGTAGGAGGCTTGGTAGGTTTAAGAATAGTTTTTGCTGTACTTTCTATAGTGAAT
AGAGTTAGGCAGGGATATTCACCATTATCGTTTCAGACCCACCTCCCAACCCCGAGGGGACCCAGAGAGG
GCCTATTTCCCATGATTCCTTCATATTTGCATATACGATACAAGGCTGTTAGAGAGATAATTAGAATTAA
TTTGACTGTAAACACAAAGATATTAGTACAAAATACGTGACGTAGAAAGTAATAATTTCTTGGGTAGTTT
GCAGTTTTAAAATTATGTTTTAAAATGGACTATCATATGCTTACCGTAACTTGAAAGTATTTCGATTTCT
TGGCTTTATATATCTTGTGGAAAGGACGAAACACCGCCAGGGTGTAACGTTCCGCGGTTTTAGAGCTAGA
AATAGCAAGTTAAAATAAGGCTAGTCCGTTATCAACTTGAAAAAGTGGCACCGAGTCGGTGCTTTTTTAA
GCTTGGCGTAACTAGATCTTGAGACAAATGGCAGTATTCATCCACAATTTTAAAAGAAAAGGGGGGATTG
GGGGGTACAGTGCAGGGGAAAGAATAGTAGACATAATAGCAACAGACATACAAACTAAAGAATTACAAAA
ACAAATTACAAAAATTCAAAATTTTCGGGTTTATTACAGGGACAGCAGAGATCCACTTTGGCGCCGGCTC
GAGGGGG
