>Addgene plasmid #77808 | MPP2 gRNA (BRDN0001147604) | depositor partial sequence | sequence record 145268 | Target Sequence
CCAGGGTGTAACGTTCCGCG
