>Addgene plasmid #77808 | MPP2 gRNA (BRDN0001147604) | addgene partial sequence | sequence record 188449 | hU6-F
TAGAAAGTAATAATTTCTTGGGTAGTTTGCAGTTTTAAAATTATGTTTTAAAATGGACTATCATATGCTT
ACCGTAACTTGAAAGTATTTCGATTTCTTGGCTTTATATATCTTGTGGAAAGGACGAAACACCGCCAGGG
TGTAACGTTCCGCGGTTTTAGAGCTAGAAATAGCAAGTTAAAATAAGGCTAGTCCGTTATCAACTTGAAA
AAGTGGCACCGAGTCGGTGCTTTTTTAAGCTTGGCGTAACTAGATCTTGAGACAAATGGCAGTATTCATC
CACAATTTTAAAAGAAAAGGGGGGATTGGGGGGTACAGTGCAGGGGAAAGAATAGTAGACATAATAGCAA
CAGACATACAAACTAAAGAATTACAAAAACAAATTACAAAAATTCAAAATTTTCGGGTTTATTACAGGGA
CAGCAGAGATCCACTTTGGCGCCGGCTCGAGGGGGCCCGGGTGCAAAGATGGATAAAGTTTTAAACAGAG
AGGAATCTTTGCAGCTAATGGACCTTCTAGGTCTTGAAAGGAGTGGGAATTGGCTCCGGTGCCCGTCAGT
GGGCAGAGCG
